>Addgene plasmid #181733 | pAG426-GAL-Prepro-3x-Adan | addgene full sequence | sequence record 431125 | Addgene NGS Result
GACGAAAGGGCCTCGTGATACGCCTATTTTTATAGGTTAATGTCATGATAATAATGGTTTCTTAGTATGA
TCCAATATCAAAGGAAATGATAGCATTGAAGGATGAGACTAATCCAATTGAGGAGTGGCAGCATATAGAA
CAGCTAAAGGGTAGTGCTGAAGGAAGCATACGATACCCCGCATGGAATGGGATAATATCACAGGAGGTAC
TAGACTACCTTTCATCCTACATAAATAGACGCATATAAGTACGCATTTAAGCATAAACACGCACTATGCC
GTTCTTCTCATGTATATATATATACAGGCAACACGCAGATATAGGTGCGACGTGAACAGTGAGCTGTATG
TGCGCAGCTCGCGTTGCATTTTCGGAAGCGCTCGTTTTCGGAAACGCTTTGAAGTTCCTATTCCGAAGTT
CCTATTCTCTAGAAAGTATAGGAACTTCAGAGCGCTTTTGAAAACCAAAAGCGCTCTGAAGACGCACTTT
CAAAAAACCAAAAACGCACCGGACTGTAACGAGCTACTAAAATATTGCGAATACCGCTTCCACAAACATT
GCTCAAAAGTATCTCTTTGCTATATATCTCTGTGCTATATCCCTATATAACCTACCCATCCACCTTTCGC
TCCTTGAACTTGCATCTAAACTCGACCTCTACATTTTTTATGTTTATCTCTAGTATTACTCTTTAGACAA
AAAAATTGTAGTAAGAACTATTCATAGAGTGAATCGAAAACAATACGAAAATGTAAACATTTCCTATACG
TAGTATATAGAGACAAAATAGAAGAAACCGTTCATAATTTTCTGACCAATGAAGAATCATCAACGCTATC
ACTTTCTGTTCACAAAGTATGCGCAATCCACATCGGTATAGAATATAATCGGGGATGCCTTTATCTTGAA
AAAATGCACCCGCAGCTTCGCTAGTAATCAGTAAACGCGGGAAGTGGAGTCAGGCTTTTTTTATGGAAGA
GAAAATAGACACCAAAGTAGCCTTCTTCTAACCTTAACGGACCTACAGTGCAAAAAGTTATCAAGAGACT
GCATTATAGAGCGCACAAAGGAGAAAAAAAGTAATCTAAGATGCTTTGTTAGAAAAATAGCGCTCTCGGG
ATGCATTTTTGTAGAACAAAAAAGAAGTATAGATTCTTTGTTGGTAAAATAGCGCTCTCGCGTTGCATTT
CTGTTCTGTAAAAATGCAGCTCAGATTCTTTGTTTGAAAAATTAGCGCTCTCGCGTTGCATTTTTGTTTT
ACAAAAATGAAGCACAGATTCTTCGTTGGTAAAATAGCGCTTTCGCGTTGCATTTCTGTTCTGTAAAAAT
GCAGCTCAGATTCTTTGTTTGAAAAATTAGCGCTCTCGCGTTGCATTTTTGTTCTACAAAATGAAGCACA
GATGCTTCGTTCAGGTGGCACTTTTCGGGGAAATGTGCGCGGAACCCCTATTTGTTTATTTTTCTAAATA
CATTCAAATATGTATCCGCTCATGAGACAATAACCCTGATAAATGCTTCAATAATATTGAAAAAGGAAGA
GTATGAGTATTCAACATTTCCGTGTCGCCCTTATTCCCTTTTTTGCGGCATTTTGCCTTCCTGTTTTTGC
TCACCCAGAAACGCTGGTGAAAGTAAAAGATGCTGAAGATCAGTTGGGTGCACGAGTGGGTTACATCGAA
CTGGATCTCAACAGCGGTAAGATCCTTGAGAGTTTTCGCCCCGAAGAACGTTTTCCAATGATGAGCACTT
TTAAAGTTCTGCTATGTGGCGCGGTATTATCCCGTATTGACGCCGGGCAAGAGCAACTCGGTCGCCGCAT
ACACTATTCTCAGAATGACTTGGTTGAGTACTCACCAGTCACAGAAAAGCATCTTACGGATGGCATGACA
GTAAGAGAATTATGCAGTGCTGCCATAACCATGAGTGATAACACTGCGGCCAACTTACTTCTGACAACGA
TCGGAGGACCGAAGGAGCTAACCGCTTTTTTGCACAACATGGGGGATCATGTAACTCGCCTTGATCGTTG
GGAACCGGAGCTGAATGAAGCCATACCAAACGACGAGCGTGACACCACGATGCCTGTAGCAATGGCAACA
ACGTTGCGCAAACTATTAACTGGCGAACTACTTACTCTAGCTTCCCGGCAACAATTAATAGACTGGATGG
AGGCGGATAAAGTTGCAGGACCACTTCTGCGCTCGGCCCTTCCGGCTGGCTGGTTTATTGCTGATAAATC
TGGAGCCGGTGAGCGTGGGTCTCGCGGTATCATTGCAGCACTGGGGCCAGATGGTAAGCCCTCCCGTATC
GTAGTTATCTACACGACGGGGAGTCAGGCAACTATGGATGAACGAAATAGACAGATCGCTGAGATAGGTG
CCTCACTGATTAAGCATTGGTAACTGTCAGACCAAGTTTACTCATATATACTTTAGATTGATTTAAAACT
TCATTTTTAATTTAAAAGGATCTAGGTGAAGATCCTTTTTGATAATCTCATGACCAAAATCCCTTAACGT
GAGTTTTCGTTCCACTGAGCGTCAGACCCCGTAGAAAAGATCAAAGGATCTTCTTGAGATCCTTTTTTTC
TGCGCGTAATCTGCTGCTTGCAAACAAAAAAACCACCGCTACCAGCGGTGGTTTGTTTGCCGGATCAAGA
GCTACCAACTCTTTTTCCGAAGGTAACTGGCTTCAGCAGAGCGCAGATACCAAATACTGTTCTTCTAGTG
TAGCCGTAGTTAGGCCACCACTTCAAGAACTCTGTAGCACCGCCTACATACCTCGCTCTGCTAATCCTGT
TACCAGTGGCTGCTGCCAGTGGCGATAAGTCGTGTCTTACCGGGTTGGACTCAAGACGATAGTTACCGGA
TAAGGCGCAGCGGTCGGGCTGAACGGGGGGTTCGTGCACACAGCCCAGCTTGGAGCGAACGACCTACACC
GAACTGAGATACCTACAGCGTGAGCTATGAGAAAGCGCCACGCTTCCCGAAGGGAGAAAGGCGGACAGGT
ATCCGGTAAGCGGCAGGGTCGGAACAGGAGAGCGCACGAGGGAGCTTCCAGGGGGAAACGCCTGGTATCT
TTATAGTCCTGTCGGGTTTCGCCACCTCTGACTTGAGCGTCGATTTTTGTGATGCTCGTCAGGGGGGCGG
AGCCTATGGAAAAACGCCAGCAACGCGGCCTTTTTACGGTTCCTGGCCTTTTGCTGGCCTTTTGCTCACA
TGTTCTTTCCTGCGTTATCCCCTGATTCTGTGGATAACCGTATTACCGCCTTTGAGTGAGCTGATACCGC
TCGCCGCAGCCGAACGACCGAGCGCAGCGAGTCAGTGAGCGAGGAAGCGGAAGAGCGCCCAATACGCAAA
CCGCCTCTCCCCGCGCGTTGGCCGATTCATTAATGCAGCTGGCACGACAGGTTTCCCGACTGGAAAGCGG
GCAGTGAGCGCAACGCAATTAATGTGAGTTAGCTCACTCATTAGGCACCCCAGGCTTTACACTTTATGCT
TCCGGCTCGTATGTTGTGTGGAATTGTGAGCGGATAACAATTTCACACAGGAAACAGCTATGACCATGAT
TACGCCAAGCGCGCAATTAACCCTCACTAAAGGGAACAAAAGCTGGAGCTCTAGTACGGATTAGAAGCCG
CCGAGCGGGTGACAGCCCTCCGAAGGAAGACTCTCCTCCGTGCGTCCTCGTCTTCACCGGTCGCGTTCCT
GAAACGCAGATGTGCCTCGCGCCGCACTGCTCCGAACAATAAAGATTCTACAATACTAGCTTTTATGGTT
ATGAAGAGGAAAAATTGGCAGTAACCTGGCCCCACAAACCTTCAAATGAACGAATCAAATTAACAACCAT
AGGATGATAATGCGATTAGTTTTTTAGCCTTATTTCTGGGGTAATTAATCAGCGAAGCGATGATTTTTGA
TCTATTAACAGATATATAAATGCAAAAACTGCATAACCACTTTAACTAATACTTTCAACATTTTCGGTTT
GTATTACTTCTTATTCAAATGTAATAAAAGTATCAACAAAAAATTGTTAATATACCTCTATACTTTAACG
TCAAGGAGAAAAAACCCCGGATTCTAGAACTAGTGGATCCCCCATCACAAGTTTGTACAAAAAAGCAGGC
TAGAAGAAAAAATGAGGTTCCCAAGCATTTTCACGGCTGTGTTATTCGCTGCGTCATCTGCCCTTGCTGC
CCCCGTAAATACTACTACGGAGGACGAAACAGCCCAGATTCCTGCCGAAGCTGTAATCGGCTACCTGGAC
CTGGAAGGTGATTTTGATGTCGCTGTACTTCCATTCAGCAATTCCACGAATAACGGGCTTCTTTTTATAA
ATACCACAATTGCGTCTATCGCCGCCAAGGAGGAAGGCGTTTCCTTAGATAAGAGAGAGGCGGAGGCGGA
GGCGTCCAACTGCTTTGCTATTCGTCATTTTGAGAACAAATTTGCAGTGGAGACTCTAATCTGCTTCAAC
CTGTTCTTGAATTCTCAGGAGAAACATTACAAGAGAGAAGCCGAAGCAGAGGCCGAAGCTAGTAATTGCT
TTGCAATTAGACACTTCGAAAATAAGTTTGCGGTAGAGACGCTAATCTGTTTCAACTTGTTCCTAAACTC
TCAAGAGAAGCACTATAAGAGGGAAGCAGATGCTGAAGCGGAAGCCAGTAATTGCTTTGCGATACGTCAT
TTCGAAAACAAGTTTGCTGTTGAGACCTTAATTTGCTTTAATCTTTTCCTTAACAGTCAAGAGAAGCATT
ACTGAAACCCAGCTTTCTTGTACAAAGTGGTGATGGGCTGCAGGAATTCGATATCAAGCTTATCGATACC
GTCGACCTCGAGTCATGTAATTAGTTATGTCACGCTTACATTCACGCCCTCCCCCCACATCCGCTCTAAC
CGAAAAGGAAGGAGTTAGACAACCTGAAGTCTAGGTCCCTATTTATTTTTTTATAGTTATGTTAGTATTA
AGAACGTTATTTATATTTCAAATTTTTCTTTTTTTTCTGTACAGACGCGTGTACGCATGTAACATTATAC
TGAAAACCTTGCTTGAGAAGGTTTTGGGACGCTCGAAGGCTTTAATTTGCGGCCGGTACCCAATTCGCCC
TATAGTGAGTCGTATTACGCGCGCTCACTGGCCGTCGTTTTACAACGTCGTGACTGGGAAAACCCTGGCG
TTACCCAACTTAATCGCCTTGCAGCACATCCCCCTTTCGCCAGCTGGCGTAATAGCGAAGAGGCCCGCAC
CGATCGCCCTTCCCAACAGTTGCGCAGCCTGAATGGCGAATGG
[124 nt withheld, positions 5294-5417]
C
[91 nt withheld, positions 5419-5509]
A
[49 nt withheld, positions 5511-5559]
CCTTTGACGTTGGAGTCCACGTTCTTT
[37 nt withheld, positions 5587-5623]
ACCCTATCTCGGTCTATTCTTTTGATTTATAAGGGATTTTGCCGATTTCGGCCTATTGGTTAAAAAATGA
GCTGATTTAACAAAAATTTAACGCGAATTTTAACAAAATATTAACGCTTACAATTTCCTGATGCGGTATT
TTCTCCTTACGCATCTGTGCGGTATTTCACACCGCATAGGGTAATAACTGATATAATTAAATTGAAGCTC
TAATTTGTGAGTTTAGTATACATGCATTTACTTATAATACAGTTTTTTAGTTTTGCTGGCCGCATCTTCT
CAAATATGCTTCCCAGCCTGCTTTTCTGTAACGTTCACCCTCTACCTTAGCATCCCTTCCCTTTGCAAAT
AGTCCTCTTCCAACAATAATAATGTCAGATCCTGTAGAGACCACATCATCCACGGTTCTATACTGTTGAC
CCAATGCGTCTCCCTTGTCATCTAAACCCACACCGGGTGTCATAATCAACCAATCGTAACCTTCATCTCT
TCCACCCATGTCTCTTTGAGCAATAAAGCCGATAACAAAATCTTTGTCGCTCTTCGCAATGTCAACAGTA
CCCTTAGTATATTCTCCAGTAGATAGGGAGCCCTTGCATGACAATTCTGCTAACATCAAAAGGCCTCTAG
GTTCCTTTGTTACTTCTTCTGCCGCCTGCTTCAAACCGCTAACAATACCTGGGCCCACCACACCGTGTGC
ATTCGTAATGTCTGCCCATTCTGCTATTCTGTATACACCCGCAGAGTACTGCAATTTGACTGTATTACCA
ATGTCAGCAAATTTTCTGTCTTCGAAGAGTAAAAAATTGTACTTGGCGGATAATGCCTTTAGCGGCTTAA
CTGTGCCCTCCATGGAAAAATCAGTCAAGATATCCACATGTGTTTTTAGTAAACAAATTTTGGGACCTAA
TGCTTCAACTAACTCCAGTAATTCCTTGGTGGTACGAACATCCAATGAAGCACACAAGTTTGTTTGCTTT
TCGTGCATGATATTAAATAGCTTGGCAGCAACAGGACTAGGATGAGTAGCAGCACGTTCCTTATATGTAG
CTTTCGACATGATTTATCTTCGTTTCCTGCAGGTTTTTGTTCTGTGCAGTTGGGTTAAGAATACTGGGCA
ATTTCATGTTTCTTCAACACTACATATGCGTATATATACCAATCTAAGTCTGTGCTCCTTCCTTCGTTCT
TCCTTCTGTTCGGAGATTACCGAATCAAAAAAATTTCAAGGAAACCGAAATCAAAAAAAAGAATAAAAAA
AAAATGATGAATTGAAAAGGTGGTATGGTGCACTCTCAGTACAATCTGCTCTGATGCCGCATAGTTAAGC
CAGCCCCGACACCCGCCAACACCCGCTGACGCGCCCTGACGGGCTTGTCTGCTCCCGGCATCCGCTTACA
GACAAGCTGTGACCGTCTCCGGGAGCTGCATGTGTCAGAGGTTTTCACCGTCATCACCGAAACGCGCGA
Features (pLannotate 1.2.2; 24 found; start..end, strand, type, name):
     69..1411    +  rep_origin     2μ ori: yeast 2μ plasmid origin of replication
   1438..1542    +  promoter       AmpR promoter: bla
   1543..2403    +  CDS            AmpR: β-lactamase; bla; confers resistance to ampicillin, carbenicillin, and related antibiotics
   2574..3162    +  rep_origin     ori: high-copy-number ColE1/pMB1/pBR322/pUC origin of replication
   3345..3437    +  CDS            lacI (fragment): lac repressor; lacI; The lac repressor binds to the lac operator to inhibit transcription in E. coli. This inhibition can be relieved by adding lactose or isopropyl-β-D-thiogalactopyranoside (IPTG).
   3450..3471    +  protein_bind   CAP binding site: CAP binding activates transcription in the presence of cAMP. E. coli catabolite activator protein
   3486..3516    +  promoter       lac promoter: promoter for the E. coli lac operon
   3524..3540    +  protein_bind   lac operator: The lac repressor binds to the lac operator to inhibit transcription in E. coli. This inhibition can be relieved by adding lactose or isopropyl-β-D-thiogalactopyranoside (IPTG). lac repressor encoded by lacI
   3585..3603    +  promoter       T3 promoter: promoter for bacteriophage T3 RNA polymerase
   3627..4068    +  promoter       GAL1 promoter: S. cerevisiae GAL1; inducible promoter, regulated by Gal4
   4083..4103    +  misc_feature   MCS (fragment): pBluescript multiple cloning site
   4107..4131    +  protein_bind   attB1: mutant version of attB; recombination site for the Gateway® BP reaction BP Clonase™
   4142..4408    +  CDS            MF(ALPHA)1 (fragment): MFAL1_YEAST - Also known as MF-ALPHA-1, MFAL1. Experimental evidence at protein level: Swiss-Prot protein existence level 1. The active factor is excreted into the culture medium by haploid cells of the alpha mating type and acts on cells of the opposite mating type (type A). It mediates the conjugation process between the two types by inhibiting the initiation of DNA synthesis in type a cells and synchronizing them with type alpha. From Saccharomyces cerevisiae (strain ATCC 204508 / S288c) (Baker's yeast).
   4767..4791    -  protein_bind   attB2: mutant version of attB; recombination site for the Gateway® BP reaction BP Clonase™
   4795..4842    +  misc_feature   MCS (fragment): pBluescript multiple cloning site
   4843..5090    +  terminator     CYC1 terminator: S. cerevisiae CYC1; transcription terminator for CYC1
   5109..5127    -  promoter       T7 promoter: promoter for bacteriophage T7 RNA polymerase
   5135..5290    +  CDS            lacZα (fragment): LacZα fragment of β-galactosidase; lacZ fragment
   5294..5722    +  rep_origin     f1 ori (sequence partly withheld): f1 bacteriophage origin of replication; arrow indicates direction of (+) strand synthesis
   5750..5801    -  misc_feature   bom (fragment): basis of mobility region from pBR322
   5880..6683    -  CDS            URA3: orotidine-5'-phosphate decarboxylase, required for uracil biosynthesis; S. cerevisiae URA3; yeast auxotrophic marker, counterselectable with 5-fluoroorotic acid (5-FOA)
   6684..6899    -  promoter       URA3 promoter: S. cerevisiae URA3
   6907..6956    -  misc_feature   bom (fragment): basis of mobility region from pBR322
   7058..1       -  CDS            rop (fragment) (across the origin): Rop protein, which maintains plasmids at low copy number; rop
