[The description below was written by a language model from this plasmid's Addgene catalogue record and pLannotate feature annotations shown in this document.]
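Description:
pAG426-GAL-Prepro-3x-Adan is a yeast expression plasmid built on the Gateway-compatible pAG426-GAL-ccdB destination backbone, a high-copy episomal shuttle vector for Saccharomyces cerevisiae. In yeast it replicates through the 2μ origin and is selected by the URA3 auxotrophic marker, which also allows counterselection with 5-fluoroorotic acid. In E. coli it is maintained by a high-copy ColE1/pUC-type origin with ampicillin resistance (β-lactamase). The backbone also carries an f1 origin and pBluescript-derived remnants, including lac promoter/operator elements, a lacZα fragment, and flanking T3 and T7 promoters.

The expression cassette consists of the galactose-inducible GAL1 promoter, regulated by Gal4, followed by the insert flanked by attB1 and attB2 sites left from Gateway recombination, and then the CYC1 transcription terminator. The first part of the open reading frame is annotated as a fragment of yeast mating factor alpha (MFα1), which corresponds to the "Prepro" in the construct name. This leader is commonly used to direct a fused polypeptide into the yeast secretory pathway. The remaining roughly 350 bp before attB2 is not annotated in the feature table. Going by the name and the recorded human origin of the insert, this region presumably encodes three copies of the ADan peptide, although the record does not describe the arrangement of the repeats or any linkers.

The stated purpose is galactose-inducible expression of Prepro-3x-Adan in yeast. The record does not specify the downstream application.
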