Addgene plasmid #181733: pAG426-GAL-Prepro-3x-Adan
Purpose: Galactose inducible expression of Prepro-3x-Adan
Depositing lab: Alejandro Chavez. Depositing organization: Columbia University.
Backbone
  Vector backbone: pAG426-GAL-ccdb
  Vector type: Yeast Expression
Growth in bacteria
  Bacterial resistance: Ampicillin, 100 μg/mL
  Growth temperature: 30°C
  Growth strain: NEB Stable
  Copy number: High Copy
Gene/Insert
  Gene/Insert name: Prepro-3x-Adan
  Species: H. sapiens (human)
  Cloning method: Gateway Cloning
Terms and licenses: Academic/Nonprofit Terms; Industry Terms: Not Available to Industry
How to cite: pAG426-GAL-Prepro-3x-Adan was a gift from Alejandro Chavez (Addgene plasmid # 181733 ; http://n2t.net/addgene:181733 ; RRID:Addgene_181733)
