>Addgene plasmid #181733 | pAG426-GAL-Prepro-3x-Adan | depositor partial sequence | sequence record 351438 | Insert Sequence
ATGAGGTTCCCAAGCATTTTCACGGCTGTGTTATTCGCTGCGTCATCTGCCCTTGCTGCCCCCGTAAATA
CTACTACGGAGGACGAAACAGCCCAGATTCCTGCCGAAGCTGTAATCGGCTACCTGGACCTGGAAGGTGA
TTTTGATGTCGCTGTACTTCCATTCAGCAATTCCACGAATAACGGGCTTCTTTTTATAAATACCACAATT
GCGTCTATCGCCGCCAAGGAGGAAGGCGTTTCCTTAGATAAGAGAGAGGCGGAGGCGGAGGCGTCCAACT
GCTTTGCTATTCGTCATTTTGAGAACAAATTTGCAGTGGAGACTCTAATCTGCTTCAACCTGTTCTTGAA
TTCTCAGGAGAAACATTACAAGAGAGAAGCCGAAGCAGAGGCCGAAGCTAGTAATTGCTTTGCAATTAGA
CACTTCGAAAATAAGTTTGCGGTAGAGACGCTAATCTGTTTCAACTTGTTCCTAAACTCTCAAGAGAAGC
ACTATAAGAGGGAAGCAGATGCTGAAGCGGAAGCCAGTAATTGCTTTGCGATACGTCATTTCGAAAACAA
GTTTGCTGTTGAGACCTTAATTTGCTTTAATCTTTTCCTTAACAGTCAAGAGAAGCATTACTGA
